Addgene plasmid #166217: pDONR221-TFAM
Purpose: Gateway entry vector for N. furzeri TFAM
Depositing lab: Daniel Jarosz. Depositing organization: Stanford University. Publication: Tissue-specific landscape of protein aggregation and quality control in an aging vertebrate. Chen YR, Harel I, Singh PP, Ziv I, Moses E, Goshtchevsky U, Machado BE, Brunet A, Jarosz DF. Dev Cell. 2024 Jul 22;59(14):1892-1911.e13. doi: 10.1016/j.devcel.2024.04.014. Epub 2024 May 28. PubMed 38810654.
Backbone
  Vector backbone: pDONR221
  Vector type: Gateway Entry Vector
Growth in bacteria
  Bacterial resistance: Kanamycin, 50 μg/mL
  Growth temperature: 37°C
  Growth strain: DH5alpha
  Copy number: High Copy
Gene/Insert
  Gene/Insert name: TFAM
  Species: N. furzeri
  Insert size (bp): 861
  Cloning method: Gateway Cloning
Terms and licenses: Academic/Nonprofit Terms; Industry Terms: Not Available to Industry
Depositor comments: Stopless entry clone. Please visit https://doi.org/10.1101/2022.02.26.482120 for bioRxiv preprint. Also see Harel and Chen et al. 2024 (https://doi.org/10.1016/j.celrep.2023.112787)
How to cite: pDONR221-TFAM was a gift from Daniel Jarosz (Addgene plasmid # 166217 ; http://n2t.net/addgene:166217 ; RRID:Addgene_166217)
