[The description below was written by a language model from this plasmid's Addgene catalogue record and pLannotate feature annotations shown in this document.]
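Description:
pDONR221-TFAM is a Gateway entry clone built on the pDONR221 backbone, carrying the coding sequence for TFAM from the African turquoise killifish *Nothobranchius furzeri*. TFAM is generally known as mitochondrial transcription factor A. The plasmid is about 3.4 kb and is maintained in *E. coli* at high copy through a ColE1/pUC-type origin of replication. Selection is by kanamycin, conferred by an aminoglycoside phosphotransferase (KanR) gene.

The 861 bp insert is not annotated in the feature table, but its position can be inferred from the gap between the attL1 and attL2 sites, which are the products of a BP recombination into the donor vector. These sites let the open reading frame be moved directionally, and in frame, into any attR-containing destination vector by an LR reaction. The depositor describes the plasmid as a stopless entry clone: the native stop codon has been omitted, so the ORF can be read through attL2-derived sequence into a C-terminal tag or reporter supplied by the destination vector.

The entry vector has no dedicated promoter for expressing the insert in a host organism, so expression depends on the chosen destination plasmid. The rrnB T1 and T2 terminators upstream of attL1 insulate the cassette from read-through transcription in bacteria. A T7 promoter lies just outside attL2 and points toward the insert. The short lacI and lacZα fragments are backbone remnants with no functional role.

The record gives the purpose simply as a Gateway entry vector for killifish TFAM. The associated publication concerns protein aggregation and quality control in an aging vertebrate, which suggests use as a source clone for tagged TFAM expression constructs in that setting.
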