Features (pLannotate 1.2.2; 9 found; start..end, strand, type, name):
    121..213     +  CDS            lacI (fragment): lac repressor; lacI; The lac repressor binds to the lac operator to inhibit transcription in E. coli. This inhibition can be relieved by adding lactose or isopropyl-β-D-thiogalactopyranoside (IPTG).
    268..295     -  terminator     rrnB T2 terminator: transcription terminator T2 from the E. coli rrnB gene
    427..470     +  terminator     rrnB T1 terminator: Escherichia coli rrnB; transcription terminator T1 from the E. coli rrnB gene
    517..553     -  CDS            lacZα (fragment): LacZα fragment of β-galactosidase; lacZ fragment
    569..668     +  protein_bind   attL1: mutant version of attL; recombination site for the Gateway® LR reaction LR Clonase™
   1548..1647    -  protein_bind   attL2: mutant version of attL; recombination site for the Gateway® LR reaction LR Clonase™
   1665..1683    -  promoter       T7 promoter: promoter for bacteriophage T7 RNA polymerase
   1817..2626    +  CDS            KanR: aminoglycoside phosphotransferase; aph(3')-Ia; confers resistance to kanamycin in bacteria or G418 (Geneticin®) in eukaryotes
   2773..3361    +  rep_origin     ori: high-copy-number ColE1/pMB1/pBR322/pUC origin of replication
>Addgene plasmid #166217 | pDONR221-TFAM | addgene full sequence | sequence record 329851 | Addgene NGS Result
CTTTCCTGCGTTATCCCCTGATTCTGTGGATAACCGTATTACCGCCTTTGAGTGAGCTGATACCGCTCGC
CGCAGCCGAACGACCGAGCGCAGCGAGTCAGTGAGCGAGGAAGCGGAAGAGCGCCCAATACGCAAACCGC
CTCTCCCCGCGCGTTGGCCGATTCATTAATGCAGCTGGCACGACAGGTTTCCCGACTGGAAAGCGGGCAG
TGAGCGCAACGCAATTAATACGCGTACCGCTAGCCAGGAAGAGTTTGTAGAAACGCAAAAAGGCCATCCG
TCAGGATGGCCTTCTGCTTAGTTTGATGCCTGGCAGTTTATGGCGGGCGTCCTGCCCGCCACCCTCCGGG
CCGTTGCTTCACAACGTTCAAATCCGCTCCCGGCGGATTTGTCCTACTCAGGAGAGCGTTCACCGACAAA
CAACAGATAAAACGAAAGGCCCAGTCTTCCGACTGAGCCTTTCGTTTTATTTGATGCCTGGCAGTTCCCT
ACTCTCGCGTTAACGCTAGCATGGATGTTTTCCCAGTCACGACGTTGTAAAACGACGGCCAGTCTTAAGC
TCGGGCCCCAAATAATGATTTTATTTTGACTGATAGTGACCTGTTCGTTGCAACAAATTGATGAGCAATG
CTTTTTTATAATGCCAACTTTGTACAAAAAAGCAGGCTTCGAAGGAGATAACAAAATGCCTCCGTTTGGG
CTGACCGTCACCGTTAACCTGTTGGCTAAGTCTCTCGGTGTGTTCTCCCACTCCAGGTTTTCCAGGATCT
TCTCTGCTAATGTGAACCCAGTAAAATACCTGACTTCTCAGACCAGCGGGCCTCCTAAGAGACCTCTAAA
TGGATACATGAGATATCTTCTCCAACAGAAACCAATTGTGACTGGTCAAAATCCAGAAATAAAGCATTTG
GATGCCATCAGGAAGATCGCCCAGCAGTGGACACTGCTGAGCCCAGAACAAAAACAGCCTTTCCAAGAGG
CATCCCACCAAGCCATGGAGCAGTTCAAGGTTGATCTCCAGAAGTACAAGGCCCAGCAAACCCCAGCACA
GCTTCAGCAACAGGCCTTGGAGCAAAAGACAAGGAGGCGCAAAAGAACAGCCATTAGGAAGAAGAGGGAG
CTGACCACCTTGGGAAAGCCCAAACGTCCTCGCACTGCCTTTAACATCTACGTGTCCGAGCACTTTCAGG
AGGCCAGAGGATCCACCTCACAGGCCAAAATGAAGTTTCTGTTGGAGGATTGGAAGAGTTTGTTAAGCGA
TCATAAAAAGGTGTATACACAGCTAGCTGAGGATGACAAGATCCGCTACAAGAATGAGATGGAGTCCTGG
GAAGACCACATGGAGGAGATCGGACGAGAAGATCTGATTCGTGGACAGACGCTCCACACAAAGAAACCTC
GAGCTAAAATTAAGCAGGTCAAAAAAGAAAAAAAGCAGACTAAACTTAAAACAGCGAAGAAGGCCACGCA
GACCTCTGAAGCCTCCAAAAAAGCCAAACCAAGAAGCTCAGCACAAGCTGTCCCCAAAGGGTCCGTTAGG
GAGTCCGACCCAGCTTTCTTGTACAAAGTTGGCATTATAAGAAAGCATTGCTTATCAATTTGTTGCAACG
AACAGGTCACTATCAGTCAAAATAAAATCATTATTTGCCATCCAGCTGATATCCCCTATAGTGAGTCGTA
TTACATGGTCATAGCTGTTTCCTGGCAGCTCTGGCCCGTGTCTCAAAATCTCTGATGTTACATTGCACAA
GATAAAAATATATCATCATGAACAATAAAACTGTCTGCTTACATAAACAGTAATACAAGGGGTGTTATGA
GCCATATTCAACGGGAAACGTCGAGGCCGCGATTAAATTCCAACATGGATGCTGATTTATATGGGTATAA
ATGGGCTCGCGATAATGTCGGGCAATCAGGTGCGACAATCTATCGCTTGTATGGGAAGCCCGATGCGCCA
GAGTTGTTTCTGAAACATGGCAAAGGTAGCGTTGCCAATGATGTTACAGATGAGATGGTCAGACTAAACT
GGCTGACGGAATTTATGCCTCTTCCGACCATCAAGCATTTTATCCGTACTCCTGATGATGCATGGTTACT
CACCACTGCGATCCCCGGAAAAACAGCATTCCAGGTATTAGAAGAATATCCTGATTCAGGTGAAAATATT
GTTGATGCGCTGGCAGTGTTCCTGCGCCGGTTGCATTCGATTCCTGTTTGTAATTGTCCTTTTAACAGCG
ATCGCGTATTTCGTCTCGCTCAGGCGCAATCACGAATGAATAACGGTTTGGTTGATGCGAGTGATTTTGA
TGACGAGCGTAATGGCTGGCCTGTTGAACAAGTCTGGAAAGAAATGCATAAACTTTTGCCATTCTCACCG
GATTCAGTCGTCACTCATGGTGATTTCTCACTTGATAACCTTATTTTTGACGAGGGGAAATTAATAGGTT
GTATTGATGTTGGACGAGTCGGAATCGCAGACCGATACCAGGATCTTGCCATCCTATGGAACTGCCTCGG
TGAGTTTTCTCCTTCATTACAGAAACGGCTTTTTCAAAAATATGGTATTGATAATCCTGATATGAATAAA
TTGCAGTTTCATTTGATGCTCGATGAGTTTTTCTAATCAGAATTGGTTAATTGGTTGTAACACTGGCAGA
GCATTACGCTGACTTGACGGGACGGCGCAAGCTCATGACCAAAATCCCTTAACGTGAGTTACGCGTCGTT
CCACTGAGCGTCAGACCCCGTAGAAAAGATCAAAGGATCTTCTTGAGATCCTTTTTTTCTGCGCGTAATC
TGCTGCTTGCAAACAAAAAAACCACCGCTACCAGCGGTGGTTTGTTTGCCGGATCAAGAGCTACCAACTC
TTTTTCCGAAGGTAACTGGCTTCAGCAGAGCGCAGATACCAAATACTGTTCTTCTAGTGTAGCCGTAGTT
AGGCCACCACTTCAAGAACTCTGTAGCACCGCCTACATACCTCGCTCTGCTAATCCTGTTACCAGTGGCT
GCTGCCAGTGGCGATAAGTCGTGTCTTACCGGGTTGGACTCAAGACGATAGTTACCGGATAAGGCGCAGC
GGTCGGGCTGAACGGGGGGTTCGTGCACACAGCCCAGCTTGGAGCGAACGACCTACACCGAACTGAGATA
CCTACAGCGTGAGCTATGAGAAAGCGCCACGCTTCCCGAAGGGAGAAAGGCGGACAGGTATCCGGTAAGC
GGCAGGGTCGGAACAGGAGAGCGCACGAGGGAGCTTCCAGGGGGAAACGCCTGGTATCTTTATAGTCCTG
TCGGGTTTCGCCACCTCTGACTTGAGCGTCGATTTTTGTGATGCTCGTCAGGGGGGCGGAGCCTATGGAA
AAACGCCAGCAACGCGGCCTTTTTACGGTTCCTGGCCTTTTGCTGGCCTTTTGCTCACATGTT
