>Addgene plasmid #166217 | pDONR221-TFAM | depositor partial sequence | sequence record 322766 | insert sequence
ATGCCTCCGTTTGGGCTGACCGTCACCGTTAACCTGTTGGCTAAGTCTCTCGGTGTGTTCTCCCACTCCA
GGTTTTCCAGGATCTTCTCTGCTAATGTGAACCCAGTAAAATACCTGACTTCTCAGACCAGCGGGCCTCC
TAAGAGACCTCTAAATGGATACATGAGATATCTTCTCCAACAGAAACCAATTGTGACTGGTCAAAATCCA
GAAATAAAGCATTTGGATGCCATCAGGAAGATCGCCCAGCAGTGGACACTGCTGAGCCCAGAACAAAAAC
AGCCTTTCCAAGAGGCATCCCACCAAGCCATGGAGCAGTTCAAGGTTGATCTCCAGAAGTACAAGGCCCA
GCAAACCCCAGCACAGCTTCAGCAACAGGCCTTGGAGCAAAAGACAAGGAGGCGCAAAAGAACAGCCATT
AGGAAGAAGAGGGAGCTGACCACCTTGGGAAAGCCCAAACGTCCTCGCACTGCCTTTAACATCTACGTGT
CCGAGCACTTTCAGGAGGCCAGAGGATCCACCTCACAGGCCAAAATGAAGTTTCTGTTGGAGGATTGGAA
GAGTTTGTTAAGCGATCATAAAAAGGTGTATACACAGCTAGCTGAGGATGACAAGATCCGCTACAAGAAT
GAGATGGAGTCCTGGGAAGACCACATGGAGGAGATCGGACGAGAAGATCTGATTCGTGGACAGACGCTCC
ACACAAAGAAACCTCGAGCTAAAATTAAGCAGGTCAAAAAAGAAAAAAAGCAGACTAAACTTAAAACAGC
GAAGAAGGCCACGCAGACCTCTGAAGCCTCCAAAAAAGCCAAACCAAGAAGCTCAGCACAAGCTGTCCCC
AAAGGGTCCGTTAGGGAGTCC
